Addgene plasmid #74994: pBCN155
Purpose: (Empty Backbone) CFP-based BiFC vector for transient expression of CN (1-155) in plants
Depositing lab: Yutaka Kodama & Masamitsu Wada. Depositing organization: Kyushu University. Publication: Simultaneous visualization of two protein complexes in a single plant cell using multicolor fluorescence complementation analysis. Kodama Y, Wada M. Plant Mol Biol. 2009 May;70(1-2):211-7. doi: 10.1007/s11103-009-9467-0. Epub 2009 Feb 14. PubMed 19219406.
Backbone
  Vector backbone: CaMV35S- sGFP(S65T)-NOS vector
  Backbone manufacturer: Chiu W
  Backbone size (bp): 4180
  Modifications to backbone: Replaced sGFP to 1-155 fragments of CFP
  Vector type: Plant Expression ; Reporter plasmid
  Promoter: CaMV35S
  Tag / fusion protein: CFP (1–155)/CN155
Growth in bacteria
  Bacterial resistance: Ampicillin, 100 μg/mL
  Growth temperature: 37°C
  Growth strain: DH5alpha
  Copy number: Unknown
Gene/Insert
  Cloning method: Restriction Enzyme
Terms and licenses: Academic/Nonprofit Terms; Industry Terms: Not Available to Industry
How to cite: pBCN155 was a gift from Yutaka Kodama & Masamitsu Wada (Addgene plasmid # 74994 ; http://n2t.net/addgene:74994 ; RRID:Addgene_74994)
