[The description below was written by a language model from this plasmid's Addgene catalogue record and pLannotate feature annotations shown in this document.]
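Description:
pBCN155 is an empty-backbone plant expression vector for bimolecular fluorescence complementation (BiFC), derived from the CaMV35S-sGFP(S65T)-NOS plasmid by replacing the sGFP coding sequence with an N-terminal fragment of cyan fluorescent protein (residues 1–155, termed CN155). It is a small pUC-type plasmid maintained in E. coli through a high-copy ColE1/pMB1-family origin and selected with ampicillin via the β-lactamase gene. The annotated lac promoter/operator and the fragments of lacI, lacZα, rop and bom are vestiges of the cloning backbone and play no evident role in the plant cassette. The deposited sequence is 3,904 nt, somewhat shorter than the backbone size listed in the catalogue. No T-DNA borders or plant selectable marker are annotated, consistent with its stated use for transient expression rather than stable transformation.

The expression cassette consists of the strong constitutive CaMV 35S promoter, followed by the tobacco mosaic virus Ω leader, which acts as a translational enhancer. A short remnant of a multiple cloning site comes next, then the partial cyan fluorescent protein coding sequence, and finally the nopaline synthase terminator and polyadenylation signal. A gene of interest is introduced by restriction cloning to create a fusion with CN155, although the record does not specify the sites or the orientation of the fusion. The CFP fragment is non-fluorescent by itself. Fluorescence is restored only when the fused protein interacts with a partner carrying a complementary C-terminal fluorescent protein fragment, bringing the two halves together. The associated publication describes multicolour fluorescence complementation, in which such fragments are combined to visualise two different protein complexes simultaneously within a single plant cell.
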