Features (pLannotate 1.2.2; 18 found; start..end, strand, type, name):
     22..367     +  promoter       CaMV 35S promoter: strong constitutive promoter from cauliflower mosaic virus
    319..365     +  promoter       minimal CaMV 35S promoter: minimal 35S promoter from cauliflower mosaic virus
    387..442     +  misc_feature   TMV Ω: translational enhancer from the tobacco mosaic virus 5'-leader sequence (Gallie et al., 1988)
    444..461     -  misc_feature   MCS (fragment): pUC18/19 multiple cloning site
    468..926     +  CDS            Enhanced Cyan-Emitting GFP (fragment): Enhanced Cyan-Emitting GFP is a basic (constitutively fluorescent) cyan fluorescent protein published in 2002, derived from Aequorea victoria.
    957..1209    +  terminator     NOS terminator: nopaline synthase terminator and poly(A) signal
   1210..1226    -  promoter       tet promoter (fragment): E. coli promoter for tetracycline efflux protein gene
   1271..1287    -  protein_bind   lac operator: The lac repressor binds to the lac operator to inhibit transcription in E. coli. This inhibition can be relieved by adding lactose or isopropyl-β-D-thiogalactopyranoside (IPTG). lac repressor encoded by lacI
   1295..1325    -  promoter       lac promoter: promoter for the E. coli lac operon
   1340..1361    -  protein_bind   CAP binding site: CAP binding activates transcription in the presence of cAMP. E. coli catabolite activator protein
   1374..1466    -  CDS            lacI (fragment): lac repressor; lacI; The lac repressor binds to the lac operator to inhibit transcription in E. coli. This inhibition can be relieved by adding lactose or isopropyl-β-D-thiogalactopyranoside (IPTG).
   1649..2237    -  rep_origin     ori: high-copy-number ColE1/pMB1/pBR322/pUC origin of replication
   2408..3268    -  CDS            AmpR: β-lactamase; bla; confers resistance to ampicillin, carbenicillin, and related antibiotics
   3269..3373    -  promoter       AmpR promoter: bla
   3468..3503    +  CDS            rop (fragment): Rop protein, which maintains plasmids at low copy number; rop
   3605..3704    +  misc_feature   bom (fragment): basis of mobility region from pBR322
   3710..3864    -  CDS            lacZα (fragment): LacZα fragment of β-galactosidase; lacZ fragment
   3867..3903    -  misc_feature   MCS (fragment): pUC18/19 multiple cloning site
>Addgene plasmid #74994 | pBCN155 | depositor full sequence | sequence record 157089 | pBCN155 sequence 3904 bps
CTCAGAAGACCAGAGGGCTATTGAGACTTTTCAACAAAGGGTAATATCGGGAAACCTCCTCGGATTCCAT
TGCCCAGCTATCTGTCACTTCATCGAAAGGACAGTAGAAAAGGAAGGTGGCTCCTACAAATGCCATCATT
GCGATAAAGGAAAGGCTATCGTTCAAGATGCCTCTACCGACAGTGGTCCCAAAGATGGACCCCCACCCAC
GAGGAACATCGTGGAAAAAGAAGACGTTCCAACCACGTCTTCAAAGCAAGTGGATTGATGTGATATCTCC
ACTGACGTAAGGGATGACGCACAATCCCACTATCCTTCGCAAGACCCTTCCTCTATATAAGGAAGTTCAT
TTCATTTGGAGAGGACAGGCTTCTTGAGATCCTTCAACAATTACCAACAACAACAAACAACAAACAACAT
TACAATTACTATTTACAATTACAGTCGACTCTAGAGGATCCATGGTGAGCAAGGGCGAGGAGCTGTTCAC
CGGGGTGGTGCCCATCCTGGTCGAGCTGGACGGCGACGTAAACGGCCACAAGTTCAGCGTGTCCGGCGAG
GGCGAGGGCGATGCCACCTACGGCAAGCTGACCCTGAAGTTCATCTGCACCACCGGCAAGCTGCCCGTGC
CCTGGCCCACCCTCGTGACCACCCTGACCTGGGGCGTGCAGTGCTTCAGCCGCTACCCCGACCACATGAA
GCAGCACGACTTCTTCAAGTCCGCCATGCCCGAAGGCTACGTCCAGGAGCGCACCATCTTCTTCAAGGAC
GACGGCAACTACAAGACCCGCGCCGAGGTGAAGTTCGAGGGCGACACCCTGGTGAACCGCATCGAGCTGA
AGGGCATCGACTTCAAGGAGGACGGCAACATCCTGGGGCACAAGCTGGAGTACAACTACATCAGCCACAA
CGTCTATATCACCGCCCTGTACAAGTAAAGCGGCCGCCCGGCTGCAGATCGTTCAAACATTTGGCAATAA
AGTTTCTTAAGATTGAATCCTGTTGCCGGTCTTGCGATGATTATCATATAATTTCTGTTGAATTACGTTA
AGCATGTAATAATTAACATGTAATGCATGACGTTATTTATGAGATGGGTTTTTATGATTAGAGTCCCGCA
ATTATACATTTAATACGCGATAGAAAACAAAATATAGCGCGCAAACTAGGATAAATTATCGCGCGCGGTG
TCATCTATGTTACTAGATCCGATGATAAGCTGTCAAACATGAGAATTCGTAATCATGGTCATAGCTGTTT
CCTGTGTGAATTGTTATCCGCTCACAATTCCACACAACATACGAGCCGGAAGCATAAAGTGTAAAGCCTG
GGGTGCCTAATGAGTGAGCTAACTCACATTAATTGCGTTGCGCTCACTGCCCGCTTTCCAGTCGGGAAAC
CTGTCGTGCCAGCTGCATTAATGAATCGGCCAACGCGCGGGGAGAGGCGGTTTGCGTATTGGGCGCTCTT
CCGCTTCCTCGCTCACTGACTCGCTGCGCTCGGTCGTTCGGCTGCGGCGAGCGGTATCAGCTCACTCAAA
GGCGGTAATACGGTTATCCACAGAATCAGGGGATAACGCAGGAAAGAACATGTGAGCAAAAGGCCAGCAA
AAGGCCAGGAACCGTAAAAAGGCCGCGTTGCTGGCGTTTTTCCATAGGCTCCGCCCCCCTGACGAGCATC
ACAAAAATCGACGCTCAAGTCAGAGGTGGCGAAACCCGACAGGACTATAAAGATACCAGGCGTTTCCCCC
TGGAAGCTCCCTCGTGCGCTCTCCTGTTCCGACCCTGCCGCTTACCGGATACCTGTCCGCCTTTCTCCCT
TCGGGAAGCGTGGCGCTTTCTCATAGCTCACGCTGTAGGTATCTCAGTTCGGTGTAGGTCGTTCGCTCCA
AGCTGGGCTGTGTGCACGAACCCCCCGTTCAGCCCGACCGCTGCGCCTTATCCGGTAACTATCGTCTTGA
GTCCAACCCGGTAAGACACGACTTATCGCCACTGGCAGCAGCCACTGGTAACAGGATTAGCAGAGCGAGG
TATGTAGGCGGTGCTACAGAGTTCTTGAAGTGGTGGCCTAACTACGGCTACACTAGAAGAACAGTATTTG
GTATCTGCGCTCTGCTGAAGCCAGTTACCTTCGGAAAAAGAGTTGGTAGCTCTTGATCCGGCAAACAAAC
CACCGCTGGTAGCGGTGGTTTTTTTGTTTGCAAGCAGCAGATTACGCGCAGAAAAAAAGGATCTCAAGAA
GATCCTTTGATCTTTTCTACGGGGTCTGACGCTCAGTGGAACGAAAACTCACGTTAAGGGATTTTGGTCA
TGAGATTATCAAAAAGGATCTTCACCTAGATCCTTTTAAATTAAAAATGAAGTTTTAAATCAATCTAAAG
TATATATGAGTAAACTTGGTCTGACAGTTACCAATGCTTAATCAGTGAGGCACCTATCTCAGCGATCTGT
CTATTTCGTTCATCCATAGTTGCCTGACTCCCCGTCGTGTAGATAACTACGATACGGGAGGGCTTACCAT
CTGGCCCCAGTGCTGCAATGATACCGCGAGACCCACGCTCACCGGCTCCAGATTTATCAGCAATAAACCA
GCCAGCCGGAAGGGCCGAGCGCAGAAGTGGTCCTGCAACTTTATCCGCCTCCATCCAGTCTATTAATTGT
TGCCGGGAAGCTAGAGTAAGTAGTTCGCCAGTTAATAGTTTGCGCAACGTTGTTGCCATTGCTACAGGCA
TCGTGGTGTCACGCTCGTCGTTTGGTATGGCTTCATTCAGCTCCGGTTCCCAACGATCAAGGCGAGTTAC
ATGATCCCCCATGTTGTGCAAAAAAGCGGTTAGCTCCTTCGGTCCTCCGATCGTTGTCAGAAGTAAGTTG
GCCGCAGTGTTATCACTCATGGTTATGGCAGCACTGCATAATTCTCTTACTGTCATGCCATCCGTAAGAT
GCTTTTCTGTGACTGGTGAGTACTCAACCAAGTCATTCTGAGAATAGTGTATGCGGCGACCGAGTTGCTC
TTGCCCGGCGTCAATACGGGATAATACCGCGCCACATAGCAGAACTTTAAAAGTGCTCATCATTGGAAAA
CGTTCTTCGGGGCGAAAACTCTCAAGGATCTTACCGCTGTTGAGATCCAGTTCGATGTAACCCACTCGTG
CACCCAACTGATCTTCAGCATCTTTTACTTTCACCAGCGTTTCTGGGTGAGCAAAAACAGGAAGGCAAAA
TGCCGCAAAAAAGGGAATAAGGGCGACACGGAAATGTTGAATACTCATACTCTTCCTTTTTCAATATTAT
TGAAGCATTTATCAGGGTTATTGTCTCATGAGCGGATACATATTTGAATGTATTTAGAAAAATAAACAAA
TAGGGGTTCCGCGCACATTTCCCCGAAAAGTGCCACCTGACGTCTAAGAAACCATTATTATCATGACATT
AACCTATAAAAATAGGCGTATCACGAGGCCCTTTCGTCTCGCGCGTTTCGGTGATGACGGTGAAAACCTC
TGACACATGCAGCTCCCGGAGACGGTCACAGCTTGTCTGTAAGCGGATGCCGGGAGCAGACAAGCCCGTC
AGGGCGCGTCAGCGGGTGTTGGCGGGTGTCGGGGCTGGCTTAACTATGCGGCATCAGAGCAGATTGTACT
GAGAGTGCACCATATGCGGTGTGAAATACCGCACAGATGCGTAAGGAGAAAATACCGCATCAGGCGCCAT
TCGCCATTCAGGCTGCGCAACTGTTGGGAAGGGCGATCGGTGCGGGCCTCTTCGCTATTACGCCAGCTGG
CGAAAGGGGGATGTGCTGCAAGGCGATTAAGTTGGGTAACGCCAGGGTTTTCCCAGTCACGACGTTGTAA
AACGACGGCCAGTGCCAAGCTTGCATGCCTGCAGGTCGATCTAGAGGATCCCCC
