>Addgene plasmid #74994 | pBCN155 | addgene partial sequence | sequence record 157079 | 35S-promoter 5'-CTATCCTTCGCAAGACCCTTC-3'
TTTGGAGAGGACAGGCTTCTTGAGATCCTTCAACAATTACCAACAACAACAAACAACAAACAACATTACA
ATTACTATTTACAATTACAGTCGACTCTAGAGGATCCATGGTGAGCAAGGGCGAGGAGCTGTTCACCGGG
GTGGTGCCCATCCTGGTCGAGCTGGACGGCGACGTAAACGGCCACAAGTTCAGCGTGTCCGGCGAGGGCG
AGGGCGATGCCACCTACGGCAAGCTGACCCTGAAGTTCATCTGCACCACCGGCAAGCTGCCCGTGCCCTG
GCCCACCCTCGTGACCACCCTGACCTGGGGCGTGCAGTGCTTCAGCCGCTACCCCGACCACATGAAGCAG
CACGACTTCTTCAAGTCCGCCATGCCCGAAGGCTACGTCCAGGAGCGCACCATCTTCTTCAAGGACGACG
GCAACTACAAGACCCGCGCCGAGGTGAAGTTCGAGGGCGACACCCTGGTGAACCGCATCGAGCTGAAGGG
CATCGACTTCAAGGAGGACGGCAACATCCTGGGGCACAAGCTGGAGTACAACTACATCAGCCACAACGTC
TATATCACCGCCCTGTACAAGTAAAGCGGCCGCCCGGCTGCAGATCGTTCAAACATTTGGCAATAAAGTT
TCTTAAGATTGAATCCTGTTGCCGGTCTTGCGATGATTATCATATAATTTCTGTTGAATTACGTTAAGCA
TGTAATAATTAACATGTAATGCATGACGTTATTTATGAGATGGGTTTTTATGATTAGAGTCCCGCAATTA
TACATTTAATACGCGATAGAAAACAAAATATAGCGCGCAAACTAGGATAAATTATCGCGCGCGGTGTCAT
CTATGTTACTAGATCCGATGATAAGCTGTCAAACATGAGAATTCGTAATCATGGTCATAGCTGTTTCCTG
TGTGAATTGTTATCCGCTCACAATTCCACACAACATACGAGCCGGAAGCATAAAGTGTAA
