>Addgene plasmid #74994 | pBCN155 | addgene partial sequence | sequence record 157080 | NOSterm-R 5'-attgccaaatgtttgaacga-3'
GGGCGGTGATATAGACGTTGTGGCTGATGTAGTTGTACTCCAGCTTGTGCCCCAGGATGTTGCCGTCCTC
CTTGAAGTCGATGCCCTTCAGCTCGATGCGGTTCACCAGGGTGTCGCCCTCGAACTTCACCTCGGCGCGG
GTCTTGTAGTTGCCGTCGTCCTTGAAGAAGATGGTGCGCTCCTGGACGTAGCCTTCGGGCATGGCGGACT
TGAAGAAGTCGTGCTGCTTCATGTGGTCGGGGTAGCGGCTGAAGCACTGCACGCCCCAGGTCAGGGTGGT
CACGAGGGTGGGCCAGGGCACGGGCAGCTTGCCGGTGGTGCAGATGAACTTCAGGGTCAGCTTGCCGTAG
GTGGCATCGCCCTCGCCCTCGCCGGACACGCTGAACTTGTGGCCGTTTACGTCGCCGTCCAGCTCGACCA
GGATGGGCACCACCCCGGTGAACAGCTCCTCGCCCTTGCTCACCATGGATCCTCTAGAGTCGACTGTAAT
TGTAAATAGTAATTGTAATGTTGTTTGTTGTTTGTTGTTGTTGGTAATTGTTGAAGGATCTCAAGAAGCC
TGTCCTCTCCAAATGAAATGAACTTCCTTATATAGAGGAAGGGTCTTGCGAAGGATAGTGGGATTGTGCG
TCATCCCTTACGTCAGTGGAGATATCACATCAATCCACTTGCTTTGAAGACGTGGTTGGAACGTCTTCTT
TTTCCACGATGTTCCTCGTGGGTGGGGGTCCATCTTTGGGACCACTGTCGGTAGAGGCATCTTGAACGAT
AGCCTTTCCTTTATCGCAATGATGGCATTTGTAGGAGCCACCTTCCTTTTCTACTGTCCTTTCGATGAAG
TGACAGATAGCTGGGCAATGGAATCCGAGGAGGTTTCCCGATATTACCCTTTGTTGAAAAGTCTCAATAG
CCCTCTGGTCTTCTGAGGGGGGATCCTCTA
